>Addgene plasmid #120822 | pcDNA3.2/NS3 | addgene full sequence | sequence record 234625 | Addgene NGS Result
GACATTGATTATTGACTAGTTATTAATAGTAATCAATTACGGGGTCATTAGTTCATAGCCCATATATGGA
GTTCCGCGTTACATAACTTACGGTAAATGGCCCGCCTGGCTGACCGCCCAACGACCCCCGCCCATTGACG
TCAATAATGACGTATGTTCCCATAGTAACGCCAATAGGGACTTTCCATTGACGTCAATGGGTGGAGTATT
TACGGTAAACTGCCCACTTGGCAGTACATCAAGTGTATCATATGCCAAGTACGCCCCCTATTGACGTCAA
TGACGGTAAATGGCCCGCCTGGCATTATGCCCAGTACATGACCTTATGGGACTTTCCTACTTGGCAGTAC
ATCTACGTATTAGTCATCGCTATTACCATGGTGATGCGGTTTTGGCAGTACATCAATGGGCGTGGATAGC
GGTTTGACTCACGGGGATTTCCAAGTCTCCACCCCATTGACGTCAATGGGAGTTTGTTTTGGCACCAAAA
TCAACGGGACTTTCCAAAATGTCGTAACAACTCCGCCCCATTGACGCAAATGGGCGGTAGGCGTGTACGG
TGGGAGGTCTATATAAGCAGAGCTCTCTGGCTAACTAGAGAACCCACTGCTTACTGGCTTATCGAAATTA
ATACGACTCACTATAGGGAGACCCAAGCTGGCTAGTTAAGCTATCAACAAGTTTGTACAAAAAAGCAGGC
TCCGAATTCGCCCTTAGGAGGACAGCTATGAGTGGTGCTCTATGGGATGTGCCTGCTCCCAAGGAAGTAA
AAAAGGGGGAGACCACAGATGGAGTGTACAGAGTAATGACTCGTAGACTGCTAGGTTCAACACAAGTTGG
AGTGGGAGTTATGCAAGAGGGGGTCTTTCACACTATGTGGCACGTCACAAAAGGATCCGCGCTGAGAAGC
GGTGAAGGGAGACTTGATCCATACTGGGGAGATGTCAAGCAGGATCTGGTGTCATACTGTGGTCCATGGA
AGCTAGATGCCGCCTGGGACGGGCACAGCGAGGTGCAGCTCTTGGCCGTGCCCCCCGGAGAGAGAGCGAG
GAACATCCAGACTCTGCCCGGAATATTTAAGACAAAGGATGGGGACATTGGAGCGGTTGCGCTGGATTAC
CCAGCAGGAACTTCAGGATCTCCAATCCTAGACAAGTGTGGGAGAGTGATAGGACTTTATGGCAATGGGG
TCGTGATCAAAAATGGGAGTTATGTTAGTGCCATCACCCAAGGGAGGAGGGAGGAAGAGACTCCTGTTGA
GTGCTTCGAGCCTTCGATGCTGAAGAAGAAGCAGCTAACTGTCTTAGACTTGCATCCTGGAGCTGGGAAA
ACCAGGAGAGTTCTTCCTGAAATAGTCCGTGAAGCCATAAAAACAAGACTCCGTACTGTGATCTTAGCTC
CAACCAGGGTTGTCGCTGCTGAAATGGAGGAAGCCCTTAGAGGGCTTCCAGTGCGTTATATGACAACAGC
AGTCAATGTCACCCACTCTGGAACAGAAATCGTCGACTTAATGTGCCATGCCACCTTCACTTCACGTCTA
CTACAGCCAATCAGAGTCCCCAACTATAATCTGTATATTATGGATGAGGCCCACTTCACAGATCCCTCAA
GTATAGCAGCAAGAGGATACATTTCAACAAGGGTTGAGATGGGCGAGGCGGCTGCCATCTTCATGACCGC
CACGCCACCAGGAACCCGTGACGCATTTCCGGACTCCAACTCACCAATTATGGACACCGAAGTGGAAGTC
CCAGAGAGAGCCTGGAGCTCAGGCTTTGATTGGGTGACGGATCATTCTGGAAAAACAGTTTGGTTTGTTC
CAAGCGTGAGGAACGGCAATGAGATCGCAGCTTGTCTGACAAAGGCTGGAAAACGGGTCATACAGCTCAG
CAGAAAGACTTTTGAGACAGAGTTCCAGAAAACAAAACATCAAGAGTGGGACTTTGTCGTGACAACTGAC
ATTTCAGAGATGGGCGCCAACTTTAAAGCTGACCGTGTCATAGATTCCAGGAGATGCCTAAAGCCGGTCA
TACTTGATGGCGAGAGAGTCATTTTGGCTGGACCCATGCCTGTCACACATGCCAGCGCTGCCCAGAGGAG
GGGGCGCATAGGCAGGAATCCCAACAAACCTGGAGATGAGTATCTGTATGGAGGTGGGTGCGCAGAGACT
GACGAAGACCATGCACACTGGCTTGAAGCAAGAATGCTCCTTGACAATATTTACCTCCAAGATGGCCTCA
TAGCCTCGCTCTATCGACCTGAGGCCGACAAAGTAGCAGCCATTGAGGGAGAGTTCAAGCTTAGGACGGA
GCAAAGGAAGACCTTTGTGGAACTCATGAAAAGAGGAGATCTTCCTGTTTGGCTGGCCTATCAGGTTGCA
TCTGCCGGAATAACCTACACAGATAGAAGATGGTGCTTTGATGGCACGACCAACAACACCATAATGGAAG
ACAGTGTGCCGGCAGAGGTGTGGACCAGACACGGAGAGAAAAGAGTGCTCAAACCGAGGTGGATGGACGC
CAGAGTTTGTTCAGATCATGCGGCCCTGAAGTCATTCAAGGAGTTTGCCGCTGGGAAAAGAAAGGGCGAA
TTCGACCCAGCTTTCTTGTACAAAGTGGTTGATCTAGAGGGCCCGCGGTTCGAAGGTAAGCCTATCCCTA
ACCCTCTCCTCGGTCTCGATTCTACGCGTACCGGTTAGTAATGAGTTTAAACGGGGGAGGCTAACTGAAA
CACGGAAGGAGACAATACCGGAAGGAACCCGCGCTATGACGGCAATAAAAAGACAGAATAAAACGCACGG
GTGTTGGGTCGTTTGTTCATAAACGCGGGGTTCGGTCCCAGGGCTGGCACTCTGTCGATACCCCACCGAG
ACCCCATTGGGGCCAATACGCCCGCGTTTCTTCCTTTTCCCCACCCCACCCCCCAAGTTCGGGTGAAGGC
CCAGGGCTCGCAGCCAACGTCGGGGCGGCAGGCCCTGCCATAGCAGATCTGCGCAGCTGGGGCTCTAGGG
GGTATCCCC
[124 nt withheld, positions 3020-3143]
C
[91 nt withheld, positions 3145-3235]
A
[49 nt withheld, positions 3237-3285]
CCTTTGACGTTGGAGTCCACGTTCTTT
[37 nt withheld, positions 3313-3349]
ACCCTATCTCGGTCTATTCTTTTGATTTATAAGGGATTTTGCCGATTTCGGCCTATTGGTTAAAAAATGA
GCTGATTTAACAAAAATTTAACGCGAATTAATTCTGTGGAATGTGTGTCAGTTAGGGTGTGGAAAGTCCC
CAGGCTCCCCAGCAGGCAGAAGTATGCAAAGCATGCATCTCAATTAGTCAGCAACCAGGTGTGGAAAGTC
CCCAGGCTCCCCAGCAGGCAGAAGTATGCAAAGCATGCATCTCAATTAGTCAGCAACCATAGTCCCGCCC
CTAACTCCGCCCATCCCGCCCCTAACTCCGCCCAGTTCCGCCCATTCTCCGCCCCATGGCTGACTAATTT
TTTTTATTTATGCAGAGGCCGAGGCCGCCTCTGCCTCTGAGCTATTCCAGAAGTAGTGAGGAGGCTTTTT
TGGAGGCCTAGGCTTTTGCAAAAAGCTCCCGGGAGCTTGTATATCCATTTTCGGATCTGATCAAGAGACA
GGATGAGGATCGTTTCGCATGATTGAACAAGATGGATTGCACGCAGGTTCTCCGGCCGCTTGGGTGGAGA
GGCTATTCGGCTATGACTGGGCACAACAGACAATCGGCTGCTCTGATGCCGCCGTGTTCCGGCTGTCAGC
GCAGGGGCGCCCGGTTCTTTTTGTCAAGACCGACCTGTCCGGTGCCCTGAATGAACTGCAGGACGAGGCA
GCGCGGCTATCGTGGCTGGCCACGACGGGCGTTCCTTGCGCAGCTGTGCTCGACGTTGTCACTGAAGCGG
GAAGGGACTGGCTGCTATTGGGCGAAGTGCCGGGGCAGGATCTCCTGTCATCTCACCTTGCTCCTGCCGA
GAAAGTATCCATCATGGCTGATGCAATGCGGCGGCTGCATACGCTTGATCCGGCTACCTGCCCATTCGAC
CACCAAGCGAAACATCGCATCGAGCGAGCACGTACTCGGATGGAAGCCGGTCTTGTCGATCAGGATGATC
TGGACGAAGAGCATCAGGGGCTCGCGCCAGCCGAACTGTTCGCCAGGCTCAAGGCGCGCATGCCCGACGG
CGAGGATCTCGTCGTGACCCATGGCGATGCCTGCTTGCCGAATATCATGGTGGAAAATGGCCGCTTTTCT
GGATTCATCGACTGTGGCCGGCTGGGTGTGGCGGACCGCTATCAGGACATAGCGTTGGCTACCCGTGATA
TTGCTGAAGAGCTTGGCGGCGAATGGGCTGACCGCTTCCTCGTGCTTTACGGTATCGCCGCTCCCGATTC
GCAGCGCATCGCCTTCTATCGCCTTCTTGACGAGTTCTTCTGAGCGGGACTCTGGGGTTCGCGAAATGAC
CGACCAAGCGACGCCCAACCTGCCATCACGAGATTTCGATTCCACCGCCGCCTTCTATGAAAGGTTGGGC
TTCGGAATCGTTTTCCGGGACGCCGGCTGGATGATCCTCCAGCGCGGGGATCTCATGCTGGAGTTCTTCG
CCCACCCCAACTTGTTTATTGCAGCTTATAATGGTTACAAATAAAGCAATAGCATCACAAATTTCACAAA
TAAAGCATTTTTTTCACTGCATTCTAGTTGTGGTTTGTCCAAACTCATCAATGTATCTTATCATGTCTGT
ATACCGTCGACCTCTAGCTAGAGCTTGGCGTAATCATGGTCATAGCTGTTTCCTGTGTGAAATTGTTATC
CGCTCACAATTCCACACAACATACGAGCCGGAAGCATAAAGTGTAAAGCCTGGGGTGCCTAATGAGTGAG
CTAACTCACATTAATTGCGTTGCGCTCACTGCCCGCTTTCCAGTCGGGAAACCTGTCGTGCCAGCTGCAT
TAATGAATCGGCCAACGCGCGGGGAGAGGCGGTTTGCGTATTGGGCGCTCTTCCGCTTCCTCGCTCACTG
ACTCGCTGCGCTCGGTCGTTCGGCTGCGGCGAGCGGTATCAGCTCACTCAAAGGCGGTAATACGGTTATC
CACAGAATCAGGGGATAACGCAGGAAAGAACATGTGAGCAAAAGGCCAGCAAAAGGCCAGGAACCGTAAA
AAGGCCGCGTTGCTGGCGTTTTTCCATAGGCTCCGCCCCCCTGACGAGCATCACAAAAATCGACGCTCAA
GTCAGAGGTGGCGAAACCCGACAGGACTATAAAGATACCAGGCGTTTCCCCCTGGAAGCTCCCTCGTGCG
CTCTCCTGTTCCGACCCTGCCGCTTACCGGATACCTGTCCGCCTTTCTCCCTTCGGGAAGCGTGGCGCTT
TCTCATAGCTCACGCTGTAGGTATCTCAGTTCGGTGTAGGTCGTTCGCTCCAAGCTGGGCTGTGTGCACG
AACCCCCCGTTCAGCCCGACCGCTGCGCCTTATCCGGTAACTATCGTCTTGAGTCCAACCCGGTAAGACA
CGACTTATCGCCACTGGCAGCAGCCACTGGTAACAGGATTAGCAGAGCGAGGTATGTAGGCGGTGCTACA
GAGTTCTTGAAGTGGTGGCCTAACTACGGCTACACTAGAAGAACAGTATTTGGTATCTGCGCTCTGCTGA
AGCCAGTTACCTTCGGAAAAAGAGTTGGTAGCTCTTGATCCGGCAAACAAACCACCGCTGGTAGCGGTGG
TTTTTTTGTTTGCAAGCAGCAGATTACGCGCAGAAAAAAAGGATCTCAAGAAGATCCTTTGATCTTTTCT
ACGGGGTCTGACGCTCAGTGGAACGAAAACTCACGTTAAGGGATTTTGGTCATGAGATTATCAAAAAGGA
TCTTCACCTAGATCCTTTTAAATTAAAAATGAAGTTTTAAATCAATCTAAAGTATATATGAGTAAACTTG
GTCTGACAGTTACCAATGCTTAATCAGTGAGGCACCTATCTCAGCGATCTGTCTATTTCGTTCATCCATA
GTTGCCTGACTCCCCGTCGTGTAGATAACTACGATACGGGAGGGCTTACCATCTGGCCCCAGTGCTGCAA
TGATACCGCGAGACCCACGCTCACCGGCTCCAGATTTATCAGCAATAAACCAGCCAGCCGGAAGGGCCGA
GCGCAGAAGTGGTCCTGCAACTTTATCCGCCTCCATCCAGTCTATTAATTGTTGCCGGGAAGCTAGAGTA
AGTAGTTCGCCAGTTAATAGTTTGCGCAACGTTGTTGCCATTGCTACAGGCATCGTGGTGTCACGCTCGT
CGTTTGGTATGGCTTCATTCAGCTCCGGTTCCCAACGATCAAGGCGAGTTACATGATCCCCCATGTTGTG
CAAAAAAGCGGTTAGCTCCTTCGGTCCTCCGATCGTTGTCAGAAGTAAGTTGGCCGCAGTGTTATCACTC
ATGGTTATGGCAGCACTGCATAATTCTCTTACTGTCATGCCATCCGTAAGATGCTTTTCTGTGACTGGTG
AGTACTCAACCAAGTCATTCTGAGAATAGTGTATGCGGCGACCGAGTTGCTCTTGCCCGGCGTCAATACG
GGATAATACCGCGCCACATAGCAGAACTTTAAAAGTGCTCATCATTGGAAAACGTTCTTCGGGGCGAAAA
CTCTCAAGGATCTTACCGCTGTTGAGATCCAGTTCGATGTAACCCACTCGTGCACCCAACTGATCTTCAG
CATCTTTTACTTTCACCAGCGTTTCTGGGTGAGCAAAAACAGGAAGGCAAAATGCCGCAAAAAAGGGAAT
AAGGGCGACACGGAAATGTTGAATACTCATACTCTTCCTTTTTCAATATTATTGAAGCATTTATCAGGGT
TATTGTCTCATGAGCGGATACATATTTGAATGTATTTAGAAAAATAAACAAATAGGGGTTCCGCGCACAT
TTCCCCGAAAAGTGCCACCTGACGTCGACGGATCGGGAGATCTCCCGATCCCCTATGGTGCACTCTCAGT
ACAATCTGCTCTGATGCCGCATAGTTAAGCCAGTATCTGCTCCCTGCTTGTGTGTTGGAGGTCGCTGAGT
AGTGCGCGAGCAAAATTTAAGCTACAACAAGGCAAGGCTTGACCGACAATTGCATGAAGAATCTGCTTAG
GGTTAGGCGTTTTGCGCTGCTTCGCGATGTACGGGCCAGATATACGCGTT
Features (pLannotate 1.2.2; 23 found; start..end, strand, type, name):
      1..380     +  enhancer       CMV enhancer: human cytomegalovirus immediate early enhancer
    381..584     +  promoter       CMV promoter: human cytomegalovirus (CMV) immediate early promoter
    580..613     +  LTR            5' LTR (truncated) (fragment): truncated 5' long terminal repeat (LTR) from HIV-1
    629..647     +  promoter       T7 promoter: promoter for bacteriophage T7 RNA polymerase
    677..701     +  protein_bind   attB1: mutant version of attB; recombination site for the Gateway® BP reaction BP Clonase™
    713..2581    +  CDS            POLG_DEN2T (fragment): Experimental evidence at protein level: Swiss-Prot protein existence level 1. [Serine protease NS3]: Displays three enzymatic activities: serine protease, NTPase and RNA helicase. NS3 serine protease, in association with NS2B, performs its autocleavage and cleaves the polyprotein at dibasic sites in the cytoplasm: C-prM, NS2A-NS2B, NS2B- NS3, NS3-NS4A, NS4A-2K and NS4B-NS5. NS3 RNA helicase binds RNA and unwinds dsRNA in the 3' to 5' direction. From Dengue virus type 2 (strain Tonga/EKB194/1974) (DENV-2).
   2595..2619    -  protein_bind   attB2: mutant version of attB; recombination site for the Gateway® BP reaction BP Clonase™
   2645..2686    +  CDS            V5 tag: epitope tag from simian virus 5
   2770..2818    +  polyA_signal   HSV TK poly(A) signal: herpes simplex virus thymidine kinase polyadenylation signal (Cole and Stacy, 1985)
   2909..2925    -  polyA_signal   bGH poly(A) signal (fragment): bovine growth hormone polyadenylation signal
   3020..3448    +  rep_origin     f1 ori (sequence partly withheld): f1 bacteriophage origin of replication; arrow indicates direction of (+) strand synthesis
   3462..3791    +  promoter       SV40 promoter: SV40 enhancer and early promoter
   3858..4649    +  CDS            neo: KKA2_KLEPN - Also known as kan, nptII. Experimental evidence at protein level: Swiss-Prot protein existence level 1. Resistance to kanamycin, neomycin, paromomycin, ribostamycin, butirosin and gentamicin B. From Klebsiella pneumoniae.
   4675..4833    +  CDS            ble (fragment): BLE_KLEPN - Experimental evidence at protein level: Swiss-Prot protein existence level 1. Binding protein with a strong affinity to the bleomycin family of antibiotics. Binds to CL990; an antimitotic-antibiotic compound. From Klebsiella pneumoniae.
   4828..4949    +  polyA_signal   SV40 poly(A) signal: SV40 polyadenylation signal
   5022..5038    -  protein_bind   lac operator: The lac repressor binds to the lac operator to inhibit transcription in E. coli. This inhibition can be relieved by adding lactose or isopropyl-β-D-thiogalactopyranoside (IPTG). lac repressor encoded by lacI
   5046..5076    -  promoter       lac promoter: promoter for the E. coli lac operon
   5091..5112    -  protein_bind   CAP binding site: CAP binding activates transcription in the presence of cAMP. E. coli catabolite activator protein
   5125..5217    -  CDS            lacI (fragment): lac repressor; lacI; The lac repressor binds to the lac operator to inhibit transcription in E. coli. This inhibition can be relieved by adding lactose or isopropyl-β-D-thiogalactopyranoside (IPTG).
   5400..5988    -  rep_origin     ori: high-copy-number ColE1/pMB1/pBR322/pUC origin of replication
   6159..7019    -  CDS            AmpR: β-lactamase; bla; confers resistance to ampicillin, carbenicillin, and related antibiotics
   7020..7124    -  promoter       AmpR promoter: bla
   7183..7235    -  misc_feature   bom (fragment): basis of mobility region from pBR322
