[The description below was written by a language model from this plasmid's Addgene catalogue record and pLannotate feature annotations shown in this document.]
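Description:
pcDNA3.2/NS3 is a mammalian expression plasmid built on the Invitrogen pcDNA3.2 Gateway destination backbone and used for ectopic expression of the Zika virus (ZIKV) NS3 protein. The sequenced construct is 7,389 nt. It is propagated in E. coli through a high-copy ColE1/pUC-type origin with ampicillin selection from the β-lactamase gene. An f1 phage origin is also present, which allows single-stranded DNA production. For selection in mammalian cells, an SV40 enhancer/early promoter drives a neomycin phosphotransferase gene, which typically confers G418 resistance, and this cassette ends in an SV40 polyadenylation signal.

The payload sits downstream of the human CMV immediate early enhancer and promoter. A T7 promoter lies between CMV and the insert and could support in vitro transcription. The NS3 open reading frame of roughly 1.9 kb is flanked by attB1 and attB2 sites, the scars left by Gateway recombination. It is followed by the backbone-encoded V5 epitope, recorded as a C-terminal tag for detecting the protein, and then an HSV thymidine kinase polyadenylation signal. The automated annotation labels the insert as a fragment of a dengue virus type 2 polyprotein (serine protease NS3). This reflects homology among flavivirus NS3 proteins rather than the actual source, which the catalogue entry gives as ZIKV. Flavivirus NS3 carries serine protease, NTPase and RNA helicase activities, and its protease function normally depends on the NS2B cofactor, which is not annotated here. Several short hits, including the HIV-1 LTR, bGH poly(A), ble and lacI fragments, appear to be backbone remnants or annotation artefacts.

The associated study examined how ZIKV infection and individual viral proteins affect RIG-I-dependent type I interferon induction and signalling, so this plasmid fits use in transfection experiments testing single viral proteins in such assays.
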