Addgene plasmid #120822: pcDNA3.2/NS3
Purpose: Ectopic expression of ZIKV protein
Depositing lab: Jan Rehwinkel. Depositing organization: University of Oxford. Publication: Infection with a Brazilian isolate of Zika virus generates RIG-I stimulatory RNA and the viral NS5 protein blocks type I IFN induction and signaling. Hertzog J, Dias Junior AG, Rigby RE, Donald CL, Mayer A, Sezgin E, Song C, Jin B, Hublitz P, Eggeling C, Kohl A, Rehwinkel J. Eur J Immunol. 2018 Mar 23. doi: 10.1002/eji.201847483. PubMed 29572905.
Backbone
  Vector backbone: pcDNA3.2
  Backbone manufacturer: Invitrogen
  Backbone size w/o insert (bp): 5535
  Vector type: Mammalian Expression
Growth in bacteria
  Bacterial resistance: Ampicillin, 100 μg/mL
  Growth temperature: 37°C
  Growth strain: DH5alpha
  Copy number: High Copy
Gene/Insert
  Gene/Insert name: NS3 ZIKV
  Promoter: CMV
  Tag / fusion protein: V5 (C terminal on backbone)
  Cloning method: Gateway Cloning
Terms and licenses: Academic/Nonprofit Terms; Industry Terms: Not Available to Industry
How to cite: pcDNA3.2/NS3 was a gift from Jan Rehwinkel (Addgene plasmid # 120822 ; http://n2t.net/addgene:120822 ; RRID:Addgene_120822)
