LOCUS       Exported 7389 bp ds-DNA circular SYN 12-MAY-2021
DEFINITION  Ectopic expression of ZIKV protein.
ACCESSION   .
VERSION     .
KEYWORDS    pcDNA3.2/NS3
SOURCE      synthetic DNA construct
  ORGANISM  synthetic DNA construct
REFERENCE   1 (bases 1 to 7389)
  AUTHORS   Hertzog J, Dias Junior AG, Rigby RE, Donald CL, Mayer A, Sezgin E,
            Song C, Jin B, Hublitz P, Eggeling C, Kohl A, Rehwinkel J
  TITLE     Infection with a Brazilian isolate of Zika virus generates RIG-I
            stimulatory RNA and the viral NS5 protein blocks type I IFN
            induction and signaling.
  JOURNAL   Eur J Immunol. 2018 Mar 23. doi: 10.1002/eji.201847483.
  PUBMED    29572905
REFERENCE   2 (bases 1 to 7389)
  AUTHORS   .
  TITLE     Direct Submission
  JOURNAL   Exported May 12, 2021 from SnapGene Server 1.1.58
            http://www.snapgene.com
FEATURES             Location/Qualifiers
     source          1..7389
                     /organism="synthetic DNA construct"
                     /mol_type="other DNA"
     primer_bind     complement(44..63)
                     /label=pRS-marker
                     /note="pRS vectors, use to sequence yeast selectable
                     marker"
     enhancer        235..614
                     /label=CMV enhancer
                     /note="human cytomegalovirus immediate early enhancer"
     promoter        615..818
                     /label=CMV promoter
                     /note="human cytomegalovirus (CMV) immediate early
                     promoter"
     primer_bind     769..789
                     /label=CMV-F
                     /note="Human CMV immediate early promoter, forward primer"
     primer_bind     863..882
                     /label=T7
                     /note="T7 promoter, forward primer"
     promoter        863..881
                     /label=T7 promoter
                     /note="promoter for bacteriophage T7 RNA polymerase"
     protein_bind    911..935
                     /gene="mutant version of attB"
                     /label=attB1
                     /bound_moiety="BP Clonase(TM)"
                     /note="recombination site for the Gateway(R) BP reaction"
     protein_bind    complement(2829..2853)
                     /gene="mutant version of attB"
                     /label=attB2
                     /bound_moiety="BP Clonase(TM)"
                     /note="recombination site for the Gateway(R) BP reaction"
     CDS             2879..2920
                     /codon_start=1
                     /product="epitope tag from simian virus 5"
                     /label=V5 tag
                     /translation="GKPIPNPLLGLDST"
     primer_bind     complement(2960..2979)
                     /label=TK-pA-R
                     /note="Thymidine kinase polyA, reverse primer"
     polyA_signal    3004..3052
                     /label=HSV TK poly(A) signal
                     /note="herpes simplex virus thymidine kinase
                     polyadenylation signal (Cole and Stacy, 1985)"
     rep_origin      3254..3682
                     /direction=RIGHT
                     /label=f1 ori
                     /note="f1 bacteriophage origin of replication; arrow
                     indicates direction of (+) strand synthesis"
     primer_bind     complement(3341..3360)
                     /label=F1ori-R
                     /note="F1 origin, reverse primer"
     primer_bind     3551..3572
                     /label=F1ori-F
                     /note="F1 origin, forward primer"
     primer_bind     complement(3691..3711)
                     /label=pBABE 3'
                     /note="SV40 enhancer, reverse primer for pBABE vectors"
     promoter        3696..4025
                     /label=SV40 promoter
                     /note="SV40 enhancer and early promoter"
     rep_origin      3876..4011
                     /label=SV40 ori
                     /note="SV40 origin of replication"
     primer_bind     3938..3957
                     /label=SV40pro-F
                     /note="SV40 promoter/origin, forward primer"
     CDS             4092..4886
                     /codon_start=1
                     /gene="aph(3')-II (or nptII)"
                     /product="aminoglycoside phosphotransferase from Tn5"
                     /label=NeoR/KanR
                     /note="confers resistance to neomycin, kanamycin, and G418
                     (Geneticin(R))"
                     /translation="MIEQDGLHAGSPAAWVERLFGYDWAQQTIGCSDAAVFRLSAQGRP
                     VLFVKTDLSGALNELQDEAARLSWLATTGVPCAAVLDVVTEAGRDWLLLGEVPGQDLLS
                     SHLAPAEKVSIMADAMRRLHTLDPATCPFDHQAKHRIERARTRMEAGLVDQDDLDEEHQ
                     GLAPAELFARLKARMPDGEDLVVTHGDACLPNIMVENGRFSGFIDCGRLGVADRYQDIA
                     LATRDIAEELGGEWADRFLVLYGIAAPDSQRIAFYRLLDEFF"
     primer_bind     complement(4146..4165)
                     /label=Neo-R
                     /note="Neomycin resistance gene, reverse primer"
     primer_bind     4756..4775
                     /label=Neo-F
                     /note="Neomycin resistance gene, forward primer"
     polyA_signal    5062..5183
                     /label=SV40 poly(A) signal
                     /note="SV40 polyadenylation signal"
     primer_bind     complement(5099..5118)
                     /label=SV40pA-R
                     /note="SV40 polyA, reverse primer"
     primer_bind     5153..5172
                     /label=EBV-rev
                     /note="SV40 polyA terminator, reverse primer"
     primer_bind     complement(5232..5248)
                     /label=M13 rev
                     /note="common sequencing primer, one of multiple similar
                     variants"
     primer_bind     complement(5232..5248)
                     /label=M13 Reverse
                     /note="In lacZ gene. Also called M13-rev"
     primer_bind     complement(5245..5267)
                     /label=M13/pUC Reverse
                     /note="In lacZ gene"
     protein_bind    5256..5272
                     /label=lac operator
                     /bound_moiety="lac repressor encoded by lacI"
                     /note="The lac repressor binds to the lac operator to
                     inhibit transcription in E. coli. This inhibition can be
                     relieved by adding lactose or
                     isopropyl-beta-D-thiogalactopyranoside (IPTG)."
     promoter        complement(5280..5310)
                     /label=lac promoter
                     /note="promoter for the E. coli lac operon"
     protein_bind    5325..5346
                     /label=CAP binding site
                     /bound_moiety="E. coli catabolite activator protein"
                     /note="CAP binding activates transcription in the presence
                     of cAMP."
     primer_bind     complement(5463..5480)
                     /label=L4440
                     /note="L4440 vector, forward primer"
     rep_origin      complement(5634..6222)
                     /direction=LEFT
                     /label=ori
                     /note="high-copy-number ColE1/pMB1/pBR322/pUC origin of
                     replication"
     primer_bind     complement(5714..5733)
                     /label=pBR322ori-F
                     /note="pBR322 origin, forward primer"
     CDS             complement(6393..7253)
                     /codon_start=1
                     /gene="bla"
                     /product="beta-lactamase"
                     /label=AmpR
                     /note="confers resistance to ampicillin, carbenicillin, and
                     related antibiotics"
                     /translation="MSIQHFRVALIPFFAAFCLPVFAHPETLVKVKDAEDQLGARVGYI
                     ELDLNSGKILESFRPEERFPMMSTFKVLLCGAVLSRIDAGQEQLGRRIHYSQNDLVEYS
                     PVTEKHLTDGMTVRELCSAAITMSDNTAANLLLTTIGGPKELTAFLHNMGDHVTRLDRW
                     EPELNEAIPNDERDTTMPVAMATTLRKLLTGELLTLASRQQLIDWMEADKVAGPLLRSA
                     LPAGWFIADKSGAGERGSRGIIAALGPDGKPSRIVVIYTTGSQATMDERNRQIAEIGAS
                     LIKHW"
     primer_bind     7016..7035
                     /label=Amp-R
                     /note="Ampicillin resistance gene, reverse primer"
     promoter        complement(7254..7358)
                     /gene="bla"
                     /label=AmpR promoter
ORIGIN
        1 gacggatcgg gagatctccc gatcccctat ggtcgactct cagtacaatc tgctctgatg
       61 ccgcatagtt aagccagtat ctgctccctg cttgtgtgtt ggaggtcgct gagtagtgcg
      121 cgagcaaaat ttaagctaca acaaggcaag gcttgaccga caattgcatg aagaatctgc
      181 ttagggttag gcgttttgcg ctgcttcgcg atgtacgggc cagatatacg cgttgacatt
      241 gattattgac tagttattaa tagtaatcaa ttacggggtc attagttcat agcccatata
      301 tggagttccg cgttacataa cttacggtaa atggcccgcc tggctgaccg cccaacgacc
      361 cccgcccatt gacgtcaata atgacgtatg ttcccatagt aacgccaata gggactttcc
      421 attgacgtca atgggtggac tatttacggt aaactgccca cttggcagta catcaagtgt
      481 atcatatgcc aagtacgccc cctattgacg tcaatgacgg taaatggccc gcctggcatt
      541 atgcccagta catgacctta tgggactttc ctacttggca gtacatctac gtattagtca
      601 tcgctattac catggtgatg cggttttggc agtacatcaa tgggcgtgga tagcggtttg
      661 actcacgggg atttccaagt ctccacccca ttgacgtcaa tgggagtttg ttttggcacc
      721 aaaatcaacg ggactttcca aaatgtcgta acaactccgc cccattgacg caaatgggcg
      781 gtaggcgtgt acggtgggag gtctatataa gcagagctct ctggctaact agagaaccca
      841 ctgcttactg gcttatcgaa attaatacga ctcactatag ggagacccaa gctggctagt
      901 taagctatca acaagtttgt acaaaaaagc aggctccgaa ttcgccctta ggaggacagc
      961 tatgagtggt gctctatggg atgtgcctgc tcccaaggaa gtaaaaaagg gggagaccac
     1021 agatggagtg tacagagtaa tgactcgtag actgctaggt tcaacacaag ttggagtggg
     1081 agttatgcaa gagggggtct ttcacactat gtggcacgtc acaaaaggat ccgcgctgag
     1141 aagcggtgaa gggagacttg atccatactg gggagatgtc aagcaggatc tggtgtcata
     1201 ctgtggtcca tggaagctag atgccgcctg ggacgggcac agcgaggtgc agctcttggc
     1261 cgtgcccccc ggagagagag cgaggaacat ccagactctg cccggaatat ttaagacaaa
     1321 ggatggggac attggagcgg ttgcgctgga ttacccagca ggaacttcag gatctccaat
     1381 cctagacaag tgtgggagag tgataggact ttatggcaat ggggtcgtga tcaaaaatgg
     1441 gagttatgtt agtgccatca cccaagggag gagggaggaa gagactcctg ttgagtgctt
     1501 cgagccttcg atgctgaaga agaagcagct aactgtctta gacttgcatc ctggagctgg
     1561 gaaaaccagg agagttcttc ctgaaatagt ccgtgaagcc ataaaaacaa gactccgtac
     1621 tgtgatctta gctccaacca gggttgtcgc tgctgaaatg gaggaagccc ttagagggct
     1681 tccagtgcgt tatatgacaa cagcagtcaa tgtcacccac tctggaacag aaatcgtcga
     1741 cttaatgtgc catgccacct tcacttcacg tctactacag ccaatcagag tccccaacta
     1801 taatctgtat attatggatg aggcccactt cacagatccc tcaagtatag cagcaagagg
     1861 atacatttca acaagggttg agatgggcga ggcggctgcc atcttcatga ccgccacgcc
     1921 accaggaacc cgtgacgcat ttccggactc caactcacca attatggaca ccgaagtgga
     1981 agtcccagag agagcctgga gctcaggctt tgattgggtg acggatcatt ctggaaaaac
     2041 agtttggttt gttccaagcg tgaggaacgg caatgagatc gcagcttgtc tgacaaaggc
     2101 tggaaaacgg gtcatacagc tcagcagaaa gacttttgag acagagttcc agaaaacaaa
     2161 acatcaagag tgggactttg tcgtgacaac tgacatttca gagatgggcg ccaactttaa
     2221 agctgaccgt gtcatagatt ccaggagatg cctaaagccg gtcatacttg atggcgagag
     2281 agtcattttg gctggaccca tgcctgtcac acatgccagc gctgcccaga ggagggggcg
     2341 cataggcagg aatcccaaca aacctggaga tgagtatctg tatggaggtg ggtgcgcaga
     2401 gactgacgaa gaccatgcac actggcttga agcaagaatg ctccttgaca atatttacct
     2461 ccaagatggc ctcatagcct cgctctatcg acctgaggcc gacaaagtag cagccattga
     2521 gggagagttc aagcttagga cggagcaaag gaagaccttt gtggaactca tgaaaagagg
     2581 agatcttcct gtttggctgg cctatcaggt tgcatctgcc ggaataacct acacagatag
     2641 aagatggtgc tttgatggca cgaccaacaa caccataatg gaagacagtg tgccggcaga
     2701 ggtgtggacc agacacggag agaaaagagt gctcaaaccg aggtggatgg acgccagagt
     2761 ttgttcagat catgcggccc tgaagtcatt caaggagttt gccgctggga aaagaaaggg
     2821 cgaattcgac ccagctttct tgtacaaagt ggttgatcta gagggcccgc ggttcgaagg
     2881 taagcctatc cctaaccctc tcctcggtct cgattctacg cgtaccggtt agtaatgagt
     2941 ttaaacgggg gaggctaact gaaacacgga aggagacaat accggaagga acccgcgcta
     3001 tgacggcaat aaaaagacag aataaaacgc acgggtgttg ggtcgtttgt tcataaacgc
     3061 ggggttcggt cccagggctg gcactctgtc gataccccac cgagacccca ttggggccaa
     3121 tacgcccgcg tttcttcctt ttccccaccc caccccccaa gttcgggtga aggcccaggg
     3181 ctcgcagcca acgtcggggc ggcaggccct gccatagcag atctgcgcag ctggggctct
     3241 agggggtatc cccnnnnnnn nnnnnnnnnn nnnnnnnnnn nnnnnnnnnn nnnnnnnnnn
     3301 nnnnnnnnnn nnnnnnnnnn nnnnnnnnnn nnnnnnnnnn nnnnnnnnnn nnnnnnnnnn
     3361 nnnnnnnnnn nnnnnnncgc cggctttccc cgtcaagctc taaatcgggg cannnnnnnn
     3421 nnnnnnnnnn nnnnnnnnnn nnnnnnnnnn nnnnnnnnnn nnnnnnnnna nnnnnnnnnn
     3481 nnnnnnnnnn nnnnnnnnnn nnnnnnnnnn nnnnnnnnnc ctttgacgtt ggagtccacg
     3541 ttctttaata gtggactctt gttccaaact ggaacaacac tcaaccctat ctcggtctat
     3601 tcttttgatt tataagggat tttggggatt tcggcctatt ggttaaaaaa tgagctgatt
     3661 taacaaaaat ttaacgcgaa ttaattctgt ggaatgtgtg tcagttaggg tgtggaaagt
     3721 ccccaggctc cccagcaggc agaagtatgc aaagcatgca tctcaattag tcagcaacca
     3781 ggtgtggaaa gtccccaggc tccccagcag gcagaagtat gcaaagcatg catctcaatt
     3841 agtcagcaac catagtcccg cccctaactc cgcccatccc gcccctaact ccgcccagtt
     3901 ccgcccattc tccgccccat ggctgactaa ttttttttat ttatgcagag gccgaggccg
     3961 cctctgcctc tgagctattc cagaagtagt gaggaggctt ttttggaggc ctaggctttt
     4021 gcaaaaagct cccgggagct tgtatatcca ttttcggatc tgatcaagag acaggatgag
     4081 gatcgtttcg catgattgaa caagatggat tgcacgcagg ttctccggcc gcttgggtgg
     4141 agaggctatt cggctatgac tgggcacaac agacaatcgg ctgctctgat gccgccgtgt
     4201 tccggctgtc agcgcagggg cgcccggttc tttttgtcaa gaccgacctg tccggtgccc
     4261 tgaatgaact gcaggacgag gcagcgcggc tatcgtggct ggccacgacg ggcgttcctt
     4321 gcgcagctgt gctcgacgtt gtcactgaag cgggaaggga ctggctgcta ttgggcgaag
     4381 tgccggggca ggatctcctg tcatctcacc ttgctcctgc cgagaaagta tccatcatgg
     4441 ctgatgcaat gcggcggctg catacgcttg atccggctac ctgcccattc gaccaccaag
     4501 cgaaacatcg catcgagcga gcacgtactc ggatggaagc cggtcttgtc gatcaggatg
     4561 atctggacga agagcatcag gggctcgcgc cagccgaact gttcgccagg ctcaaggcgc
     4621 gcatgcccga cggcgaggat ctcgtcgtga cccatggcga tgcctgcttg ccgaatatca
     4681 tggtggaaaa tggccgcttt tctggattca tcgactgtgg ccggctgggt gtggcggacc
     4741 gctatcagga catagcgttg gctacccgtg atattgctga agagcttggc ggcgaatggg
     4801 ctgaccgctt cctcgtgctt tacggtatcg ccgctcccga ttcgcagcgc atcgccttct
     4861 atcgccttct tgacgagttc ttctgagcgg gactctgggg ttcgcgaaat gaccgaccaa
     4921 gcgacgccca acctgccatc acgagatttc gattccaccg ccgccttcta tgaaaggttg
     4981 ggcttcggaa tcgttttccg ggacgccggc tggatgatcc tccagcgcgg ggatctcatg
     5041 ctggagttct tcgcccaccc caacttgttt attgcagctt ataatggtta caaataaagc
     5101 aatagcatca caaatttcac aaataaagca tttttttcac tgcattctag ttgtggtttg
     5161 tccaaactca tcaatgtatc ttatcatgtc tgtataccgt cgacctctag ctagagcttg
     5221 gcgtaatcat ggtcatagct gtttcctgtg tgaaattgtt atccgctcac aattccacac
     5281 aacatacgag ccggaagcat aaagtgtaaa gcctggggtg cctaatgagt gagctaactc
     5341 acattaattg cgttgcgctc actgcccgct ttccagtcgg gaaacctgtc gtgccagctg
     5401 cattaatgaa tcggccaacg cgcggggaga ggcggtttgc gtattgggcg ctcttccgct
     5461 tcctcgctca ctgactcgct gcgctcggtc gttcggctgc ggcgagcggt atcagctcac
     5521 tcaaaggcgg taatacggtt atccacagaa tcaggggata acgcaggaaa gaacatgtga
     5581 gcaaaaggcc agcaaaaggc caggaaccgt aaaaaggccg cgttgctggc gtttttccat
     5641 aggctccgcc cccctgacga gcatcacaaa aatcgacgct caagtcagag gtggcgaaac
     5701 ccgacaggac tataaagata ccaggcgttt ccccctggaa gctccctcgt gcgctctcct
     5761 gttccgaccc tgccgcttac cggatacctg tccgcctttc tcccttcggg aagcgtggcg
     5821 ctttctcaat gctcacgctg taggtatctc agttcggtgt aggtcgttcg ctccaagctg
     5881 ggctgtgtgc acgaaccccc cgttcagccc gaccgctgcg ccttatccgg taactatcgt
     5941 cttgagtcca acccggtaag acacgactta tcgccactgg cagcagccac tggtaacagg
     6001 attagcagag cgaggtatgt aggcggtgct acagagttct tgaagtggtg gcctaactac
     6061 ggctacacta gaaggacagt atttggtatc tgcgctctgc tgaagccagt taccttcgga
     6121 aaaagagttg gtagctcttg atccggcaaa caaaccaccg ctggtagcgg tggttttttt
     6181 gtttgcaagc agcagattac gcgcagaaaa aaaggatctc aagaagatcc tttgatcttt
     6241 tctacggggt ctgacgctca gtggaacgaa aactcacgtt aagggatttt ggtcatgaga
     6301 ttatcaaaaa ggatcttcac ctagatcctt ttaaattaaa aatgaagttt taaatcaatc
     6361 taaagtatat atgagtaaac ttggtctgac agttaccaat gcttaatcag tgaggcacct
     6421 atctcagcga tctgtctatt tcgttcatcc atagttgcct gactccccgt cgtgtagata
     6481 actacgatac gggagggctt accatctggc cccagtgctg caatgatacc gcgagaccca
     6541 cgctcaccgg ctccagattt atcagcaata aaccagccag ccggaagggc cgagcgcaga
     6601 agtggtcctg caactttatc cgcctccatc cagtctatta attgttgccg ggaagctaga
     6661 gtaagtagtt cgccagttaa tagtttgcgc aacgttgttg ccattgctac aggcatcgtg
     6721 gtgtcacgct cgtcgtttgg tatggcttca ttcagctccg gttcccaacg atcaaggcga
     6781 gttacatgat cccccatgtt gtgcaaaaaa gcggttagct ccttcggtcc tccgatcgtt
     6841 gtcagaagta agttggccgc agtgttatca ctcatggtta tggcagcact gcataattct
     6901 cttactgtca tgccatccgt aagatgcttt tctgtgactg gtgagtactc aaccaagtca
     6961 ttctgagaat agtgtatgcg gcgaccgagt tgctcttgcc cggcgtcaat acgggataat
     7021 accgcgccac atagcagaac tttaaaagtg ctcatcattg gaaaacgttc ttcggggcga
     7081 aaactctcaa ggatcttacc gctgttgaga tccagttcga tgtaacccac tcgtgcaccc
     7141 aactgatctt cagcatcttt tactttcacc agcgtttctg ggtgagcaaa aacaggaagg
     7201 caaaatgccg caaaaaaggg aataagggcg acacggaaat gttgaatact catactcttc
     7261 ctttttcaat attattgaag catttatcag ggttattgtc tcatgagcgg atacatattt
     7321 gaatgtattt agaaaaataa acaaataggg gttccgcgca catttccccg aaaagtgcca
     7381 cctgacgtc
//
